>Addgene plasmid #163286 | Q2KC17 | addgene full sequence | sequence record 354336 | Addgene NGS Result
TAATACGACTCACTATAGGGGAATTGTGAGCGGATAACAATTCCCCTCTAGAAATAATTTTGTTTAACTT
TAAGAAGGAGATATACATATGTCCGATGCTATCCCCTTTCTTGCCCCGCGCGCGGATGTCTTAGCGCGCC
GTGCAGCGATTGTAGCGGACTTAACGGACCTGTTACCGCCGGAATGCCTGATCCACCAGGCGCGCGAATT
AGTCCCGTTCGAAACAGACGCATTTGTTAGTTATCGCCGTCTGCCATTAGCGGTTGCCCTGCCACGCACT
ACCGCGGAAGTCTCAGCCGTGATGCGTTATTGTCATCGCTATGGCATTCCAGTGGTTCCCCGCGGGGCTG
GTACAAGCTTAAGCGGCGGTGCAATTCCGCAAGAGGACGCAGTTGTTTTAGGCCTGAGCAAGATGAACAG
TATTCTGGAGATCGACCTGGTGAACCGTGTGGCTGTGGTTCAGGCGGGCGTAACCAATTTAAATATTTCA
GAGAGCGTTTCGGCCGACGGCTTCTTTTATGCCCCGGACCCGTCCAGTCAGTTGGCGTGTACTATCGGTG
GCAATATTGGAATGAATTCAGGCGGCGCGCATTGTCTGAAATACGGCGTAACCACCAACAATTTACTTGG
CGTTCGCATGGTCCTGGTTGACGGCACTGTTATTGAACTTGGCGGCAAAGCCCTTGACGCAGCAGGATAT
GATTTATTAGGATTGGTCTGTGGCCACGAAGGTCAACTGGGGATCGTTACCGAGGCGACAGTACGCCTGA
TTGCAAAGCCTGAGGGTGCCCGTCCTGTTTTGTTCGGTTTTGAAAGTTCGGAAGAAGCCGGCGCATGCGT
TGCAGACGTGATTGCTGCTGGTATCATCCCGGTTGCGATCGAATTTATGGATAAGCCTGCTATCGAAATC
TGCGAAGCGTTCGCCCATGCCGGCTATCCACTCGATGTGGGTGCATTACTGATTGTAGAAGTCGAGGGTA
GCGAGGCGGAGATGGATGCGACGCTCAAAGATGTGGTGGAAATTGCACGCCGCCATGGTGTAAAGACTGT
GCGCGAGTGTCAAAGCGCTACCGAAGCGGCGCTGATCTGGAAAGGTCGCAAAAGCGCGTTTGGCGCGACT
GGGCGTATTGCAGATTATATCTGCATGGATGGTACGGTTCCGTTGAGCCAGCTGTCACATGTCCTGAAGC
GCACGGCCGAAATTGTCGATCACTACGGACTGCGCGTGGCAAATGTTTTCCATGCAGGCGATGGTAACAT
GCATCCGCTGATCCTGTTTAACGCGAATGACCCACAAGATGCGGCTCGCGCTGAGGCGGCGGGCAACGAC
ATTTTGAAACTTTGCGTCGACGCAGGTGGGTGCTTGACCGGGGAGCACGGCGTTGGCATTGAAAAGCGTG
ACCTTATGCGTCATCAGTATAGCGAAGCAGATCTGGCGCAGCAAATGGCTGTGCGTGCCGCATTTGATCC
GGGATGGCTGTTAAACCCGAGTAAAGTCTTTCCACTCGAGGGTCGTCCGGCGGCGGCGGCCGCACTCGAG
CATCATCACCATCACCACCACCACCACCACTGAGATCCGGCTGCTAACAAAGCCCGAAAGGAAGCTGAGT
TGGCTGCTGCCACCGCTGAGCAATAACTAGCATAACCCCTTGGGGCCTCTAAACGGGTCTTGAGGGGTTT
TTTGCTGAAAGGAGGAACTATATCCGGATTGGCGAATGGG
[124 nt withheld, positions 1721-1844]
C
[91 nt withheld, positions 1846-1936]
A
[49 nt withheld, positions 1938-1986]
CCTTTGACGTTGGAGTCCACGTTCTTT
[37 nt withheld, positions 2014-2050]
ACCCTATCTCGGTCTATTCTTTTGATTTATAAGGGATTTTGCCGATTTCGGCCTATTGGTTAAAAAATGA
GCTGATTTAACAAAAATTTAACGCGAATTTTAACAAAATATTAACGCTTACAATTTAGGTGGCACTTTTC
GGGGAAATGTGCGCGGAACCCCTATTTGTTTATTTTTCTAAATACATTCAAATATGTATCCGCTCATGAG
ACAATAACCCTGATAAATGCTTCAATAATATTGAAAAAGGAAGAGTATGAGTATTCAACATTTCCGTGTC
GCCCTTATTCCCTTTTTTGCGGCATTTTGCCTTCCTGTTTTTGCTCACCCAGAAACGCTGGTGAAAGTAA
AAGATGCTGAAGATCAGTTGGGTGCACGAGTGGGTTACATCGAACTGGATCTCAACAGCGGTAAGATCCT
TGAGAGTTTTCGCCCCGAAGAACGTTTTCCAATGATGAGCACTTTTAAAGTTCTGCTATGTGGCGCGGTA
TTATCCCGTATTGACGCCGGGCAAGAGCAACTCGGTCGCCGCATACACTATTCTCAGAATGACTTGGTTG
AGTACTCACCAGTCACAGAAAAGCATCTTACGGATGGCATGACAGTAAGAGAATTATGCAGTGCTGCCAT
AACCATGAGTGATAACACTGCGGCCAACTTACTTCTGACAACGATCGGAGGACCGAAGGAGCTAACCGCT
TTTTTGCACAACATGGGGGATCATGTAACTCGCCTTGATCGTTGGGAACCGGAGCTGAATGAAGCCATAC
CAAACGACGAGCGTGACACCACGATGCCTGCAGCAATGGCAACAACGTTGCGCAAACTATTAACTGGCGA
ACTACTTACTCTAGCTTCCCGGCAACAATTAATAGACTGGATGGAGGCGGATAAAGTTGCAGGACCACTT
CTGCGCTCGGCCCTTCCGGCTGGCTGGTTTATTGCTGATAAATCTGGAGCCGGTGAGCGTGGGTCTCGCG
GTATCATTGCAGCACTGGGGCCAGATGGTAAGCCCTCCCGTATCGTAGTTATCTACACGACGGGGAGTCA
GGCAACTATGGATGAACGAAATAGACAGATCGCTGAGATAGGTGCCTCACTGATTAAGCATTGGTAACTG
TCAGACCAAGTTTACTCATATATACTTTAGATTGATTTAAAACTTCATTTTTAATTTAAAAGGATCTAGG
TGAAGATCCTTTTTGATAATCTCATGACCAAAATCCCTTAACGTGAGTTTTCGTTCCACTGAGCGTCAGA
CCCCGTAGAAAAGATCAAAGGATCTTCTTGAGATCCTTTTTTTCTGCGCGTAATCTGCTGCTTGCAAACA
AAAAAACCACCGCTACCAGCGGTGGTTTGTTTGCCGGATCAAGAGCTACCAACTCTTTTTCCGAAGGTAA
CTGGCTTCAGCAGAGCGCAGATACCAAATACTGTCCTTCTAGTGTAGCCGTAGTTAGGCCACCACTTCAA
GAACTCTGTAGCACCGCCTACATACCTCGCTCTGCTAATCCTGTTACCAGTGGCTGCTGCCAGTGGCGAT
AAGTCGTGTCTTACCGGGTTGGACTCAAGACGATAGTTACCGGATAAGGCGCAGCGGTCGGGCTGAACGG
GGGGTTCGTGCACACAGCCCAGCTTGGAGCGAACGACCTACACCGAACTGAGATACCTACAGCGTGAGCT
ATGAGAAAGCGCCACGCTTCCCGAAGGGAGAAAGGCGGACAGGTATCCGGTAAGCGGCAGGGTCGGAACA
GGAGAGCGCACGAGGGAGCTTCCAGGGGGAAACGCCTGGTATCTTTATAGTCCTGTCGGGTTTCGCCACC
TCTGACTTGAGCGTCGATTTTTGTGATGCTCGTCAGGGGGGCGGAGCCTATGGAAAAACGCCAGCAACGC
GGCCTTTTTACGGTTCCTGGCCTTTTGCTGGCCTTTTGCTCACATGTTCTTTCCTGCGTTATCCCCTGAT
TCTGTGGATAACCGTATTACCGCCTTTGAGTGAGCTGATACCGCTCGCCGCAGCCGAACGACCGAGCGCA
GCGAGTCAGTGAGCGAGGAAGCGGAAGAGCGCCTGATGCGGTATTTTCTCCTTACGCATCTGTGCGGTAT
TTCACACCGCAATGGTGCACTCTCAGTACAATCTGCTCTGATGCCGCATAGTTAAGCCAGTATACACTCC
GCTATCGCTACGTGACTGGGTCATGGCTGCGCCCCGACACCCGCCAACACCCGCTGACGCGCCCTGACGG
GCTTGTCTGCTCCCGGCATCCGCTTACAGACAAGCTGTGACCGTCTCCGGGAGCTGCATGTGTCAGAGGT
TTTCACCGTCATCACCGAAACGCGCGAGGCAGCTGCGGTAAAGCTCATCAGCGTGGTCGTGAAGCGATTC
ACAGATGTCTGCCTGTTCATCCGCGTCCAGCTCGTTGAGTTTCTCCAGAAGCGTTAATGTCTGGCTTCTG
ATAAAGCGGGCCATGTTAAGGGCGGTTTTTTCCTGTTTGGTCACTGATGCCTCCGTGTAAGGGGGATTTC
TGTTCATGGGGGTAATGATACCGATGAAACGAGAGAGGATGCTCACGATACGGGTTACTGATGATGAACA
TGCCCGGTTACTGGAACGTTGTGAGGGTAAACAACTGGCGGTATGGATGCGGCGGGACCAGAGAAAAATC
ACTCAGGGTCAATGCCAGCGCTTCGTTAATACAGATGTAGGTGTTCCACAGGGTAGCCAGCAGCATCCTG
CGATGCAGATCCGGAACATAATGGTGCAGGGCGCTGACTTCCGCGTTTCCAGACTTTACGAAACACGGAA
ACCGAAGACCATTCATGTTGTTGCTCAGGTCGCAGACGTTTTGCAGCAGCAGTCGCTTCACGTTCGCTCG
CGTATCGGTGATTCATTCTGCTAACCAGTAAGGCAACCCCGCCAGCCTAGCCGGGTCCTCAACGACAGGA
GCACGATCATGCGCACCCGTGGGGCCGCCATGCCGGCGATAATGGCCTGCTTCTCGCCGAAACGTTTGGT
GGCGGGACCAGTGACGAAGGCTTGAGCGAGGGCGTGCAAGATTCCGAATACCGCAAGCGACAGGCCGATC
ATCGTCGCGCTCCAGCGAAAGCGGTCCTCGCCGAAAATGACCCAGAGCGCTGCCGGCACCTGTCCTACGA
GTTGCATGATAAAGAAGACAGTCATAAGTGCGGCGACGATAGTCATGCCCCGCGCCCACCGGAAGGAGCT
GACTGGGTTGAAGGCTCTCAAGGGCATCGGTCGAGATCCCGGTGCCTAATGAGTGAGCTAACTTACATTA
ATTGCGTTGCGCTCACTGCCCGCTTTCCAGTCGGGAAACCTGTCGTGCCAGCTGCATTAATGAATCGGCC
AACGCGCGGGGAGAGGCGGTTTGCGTATTGGGCGCCAGGGTGGTTTTTCTTTTCACCAGTGAGACGGGCA
ACAGCTGATTGCCCTTCACCGCCTGGCCCTGAGAGAGTTGCAGCAAGCGGTCCACGCTGGTTTGCCCCAG
CAGGCGAAAATCCTGTTTGATGGTGGTTAACGGCGGGATATAACATGAGCTGTCTTCGGTATCGTCGTAT
CCCACTACCGAGATATCCGCACCAACGCGCAGCCCGGACTCGGTAATGGCGCGCATTGCGCCCAGCGCCA
TCTGATCGTTGGCAACCAGCATCGCAGTGGGAACGATGCCCTCATTCAGCATTTGCATGGTTTGTTGAAA
ACCGGACATGGCACTCCAGTCGCCTTCCCGTTCCGCTATCGGCTGAATTTGATTGCGAGTGAGATATTTA
TGCCAGCCAGCCAGACGCAGACGCGCCGAGACAGAACTTAATGGGCCCGCTAACAGCGCGATTTGCTGGT
GACCCAATGCGACCAGATGCTCCACGCCCAGTCGCGTACCGTCTTCATGGGAGAAAATAATACTGTTGAT
GGGTGTCTGGTCAGAGACATCAAGAAATAACGCCGGAACATTAGTGCAGGCAGCTTCCACAGCAATGGCA
TCCTGGTCATCCAGCGGATAGTTAATGATCAGCCCACTGACGCGTTGCGCGAGAAGATTGTGCACCGCCG
CTTTACAGGCTTCGACGCCGCTTCGTTCTACCATCGACACCACCACGCTGGCACCCAGTTGATCGGCGCG
AGATTTAATCGCCGCGACAATTTGCGACGGCGCGTGCAGGGCCAGACTGGAGGTGGCAACGCCAATCAGC
AACGACTGTTTGCCCGCCAGTTGTTGTGCCACGCGGTTGGGAATGTAATTCAGCTCCGCCATCGCCGCTT
CCACTTTTTCCCGCGTTTTCGCAGAAACGTGGCTGGCCTGGTTCACCACGCGGGAAACGGTCTGATAAGA
GACACCGGCATACTCTGCGACATCGTATAACGTTACTGGTTTCACATTCACCACCCTGAATTGACTCTCT
TCCGGGCGCTATCATGCCATACCGCGAAAGGTTTTGCGCCATTCGATGGTGTCCGGGATCTCGACGCTCT
CCCTTATGCGACTCCTGCATTAGGAAGCAGCCCAGTAGTAGGTTGAGGCCGTTGAGCACCGCCGCCGCAA
GGAATGGTGCATGCAAGGAGATGGCGCCCAACAGTCCCCCGGCCACGGGGCCTGCCACCATACCCACGCC
GAAACAAGCGCTCATGAGCCCGAAGTGGCGAGCCCGATCTTCCCCATCGGTGATGTCGGCGATATAGGCG
CCAGCAACCGCACCTGTGGCGCCGGTGATGCCGGCCACGATGCGTCCGGCGTAGAGGATCGAGATCTCGA
TCCCGCGAAAT
Features (pLannotate 1.2.2; 19 found; start..end, strand, type, name):
      1..19      +  promoter       T7 promoter: promoter for bacteriophage T7 RNA polymerase
     20..44      +  protein_bind   lac operator: The lac repressor binds to the lac operator to inhibit transcription in E. coli. This inhibition can be relieved by adding lactose or isopropyl-β-D-thiogalactopyranoside (IPTG). lac repressor encoded by lacI
     59..81      +  RBS            RBS: efficient ribosome binding site from bacteriophage T7 gene 10 (Olins and Rangwala, 1989)
    188..1504    +  CDS            glcD (fragment): GLCD_ECOLI - Also known as gox, yghM. Experimental evidence at protein level: Swiss-Prot protein existence level 1. Component of a complex that catalyzes the oxidation of glycolate to glyoxylate (PubMed:4557653, PubMed:8606183). Is required for E.coli to grow on glycolate as a sole source of carbon (PubMed:8606183). Is also able to oxidize D-lactate ((R)-lactate) with a similar rate (PubMed:4557653). Does not link directly to O(2), and 2,6-dichloroindophenol (DCIP) and phenazine methosulfate (PMS) can act as artificial electron acceptors in vitro, but the physiological molecule that functions
   1547..1570    +  CDS            9xHis (fragment): 9xHis affinity tag
   1580..1629    +  CDS            SET1 (fragment): solubility-enhancement tag derived from T7 phage gene 10B
   1637..1684    +  terminator     T7 terminator: transcription terminator for bacteriophage T7 RNA polymerase
   1721..2149    +  rep_origin     f1 ori (sequence partly withheld): f1 bacteriophage origin of replication; arrow indicates direction of (+) strand synthesis
   2202..2306    +  promoter       AmpR promoter: bla
   2307..3167    +  CDS            AmpR: β-lactamase; bla; confers resistance to ampicillin, carbenicillin, and related antibiotics
   3338..3926    +  rep_origin     ori: high-copy-number ColE1/pMB1/pBR322/pUC origin of replication
   4112..4251    -  misc_feature   bom: basis of mobility region from pBR322
   4353..4544    -  CDS            rop: Rop protein, which maintains plasmids at low copy number; rop
   4561..4941    +  CDS            YPB1_ECOLX: Protein predicted: Swiss-Prot protein existence level 4. From Escherichia coli.
   5013..5304    -  CDS            TcR (fragment): tetracycline efflux protein; tet; confers resistance to tetracycline
   5319..5340    -  protein_bind   CAP binding site: CAP binding activates transcription in the presence of cAMP. E. coli catabolite activator protein
   5353..6435    -  CDS            lacI: lac repressor; lacI; The lac repressor binds to the lac operator to inhibit transcription in E. coli. This inhibition can be relieved by adding lactose or isopropyl-β-D-thiogalactopyranoside (IPTG).
   6436..6513    -  promoter       lacI promoter: lacI
   6521..6800    -  CDS            TcR (fragment): tetracycline efflux protein; tet; confers resistance to tetracycline
