>Addgene plasmid #163286 | Q2KC17 Sequencing Result | analyzer sequence | sequence record 337297
TAATACGACTCACTATAGGGGAATTGTGAGCGGATAACAATTCCCCTCTAGAAATAATTTTGTTTAACTT
TAAGAAGGAGATATACATATGTCACAGATCCAAAGTGAGTTTGATATCATCTTCGTAGGCGGTGGTACGA
CCGCCTGTGTAGCTGCAGGTAGATTGGCCAAATCAAACCCAGAGCTAAACATTCTGATAGTCGAGCAGGG
CCCAAACAACTATCAAGAGCCCAGTGTTGTGACCCCTGCCCTGTTTCTGTCACATCAGGCACCCAGCAGT
AAAACAGCCGAATTTTGGCAGGGTAACAAAACTAGCGCCCTAAATGGAAGAAGTCCAATAGTTCCAACCG
GTCGAATTTTGGGTGGTGGTTCATCTATAAACTTCTTGAAGTACACTAGACCTAGTGCCTCTGACTTCGA
TGACTGGAAGGCAGAAGGTTGGGGCTCCAAGGACATGTTGCCTTTATTGAGAAAGATGGAAACATACCAC
TTAGCTCCAGACAGAGAATCTCACGGTTATTCCGGGCCCCTGAACGTTAGTTACGCTGACAAGGAGAAGT
TTCCTGCCGTCGCACAGGCTTACCTGGAAGTAGCCCAAAAGAGAGGTGTTCCCCTGGTACAAGATAAGCA
GGACCTTAACACTGGACATGGTTGTCAGAGGTGGGCCAAGTGGATTGATCCCGCTACAGGTGCCAGACAA
GATGCAGCTCATAGATATATTCATACCCTTTCCGACAATAAAAGACTTCATATTCTTACCGCCACTAAGG
CCGTAAGAGTTGTATTTGATGGTGGGAAAGCTACTGGAGTTGAGGTCGTTGCAGACAAGCACACGGAAGA
GGGTGCTGATCAGACCCCCAGAGTTTTGAAGGCTCGAAAATTAGTTGTAGTCTCGTCTGGAGCCCTGGGT
TCTCCCGTTGTTTTGCAGAGATCAGGGGTTGGCGAAGCCCATAGGTTAGAAAAGCTGGGCGTAGAAGTTG
TAAGTGACTTGCCTGTCGGATCCACTTACGAGGACCATAATCTGGTCTTAACCCCCTACCATGTTGCTGA
CGACACTGAGACAATCGACCCAATTATGATCCAAGACCCAGAGTTCTTGGAGAAAGCCAGGATGGAGTTT
GCTCAAGGAAAAGGTGCTCTAGCCACTAATTGGATTGACTCTGGAAGTAAATTGCGACCAACCCCTGACG
AGTTAGAGGAAATTGGTCCTGCTTTCGCCCCTGTTTGGAAGTCTTATTTCGAACCTAACCCAGATAAACC
AGTTATGTTGCAGGCTGTCATAGAAGGTTGGTTAGGTGCAGCAGCTTTGGAACACCACCATCACCACCAC
CACCACCACCACTGAGATCCGGCTGCTAACAAAGCCCGAAAGGAAGCTGAGTTGGCTGCTGCCACCGCTG
AGCAATAACTAGCATAACCCCTTGGGGCCTCTAAACGGGTCTTGAGGGGTTTTTTGCTGAAAGGAGGAAC
TATATCCGGATTGGCGAATGGG
[124 nt withheld, positions 1493-1616]
C
[91 nt withheld, positions 1618-1708]
A
[49 nt withheld, positions 1710-1758]
CCTTTGACGTTGGAGTCCACGTTCTTT
[37 nt withheld, positions 1786-1822]
ACCCTATCTCGGTCTATTCTTTTGATTTATAAGGGATTTTGCCGATTTCGGCCTATTGGTTAAAAAATGA
GCTGATTTAACAAAAATTTAACGCGAATTTTAACAAAATATTAACGCTTACAATTTAGGTGGCACTTTTC
GGGGAAATGTGCGCGGAACCCCTATTTGTTTATTTTTCTAAATACATTCAAATATGTATCCGCTCATGAG
ACAATAACCCTGATAAATGCTTCAATAATATTGAAAAAGGAAGAGTATGAGTATTCAACATTTCCGTGTC
GCCCTTATTCCCTTTTTTGCGGCATTTTGCCTTCCTGTTTTTGCTCACCCAGAAACGCTGGTGAAAGTAA
AAGATGCTGAAGATCAGTTGGGTGCACGAGTGGGTTACATCGAACTGGATCTCAACAGCGGTAAGATCCT
TGAGAGTTTTCGCCCCGAAGAACGTTTTCCAATGATGAGCACTTTTAAAGTTCTGCTATGTGGCGCGGTA
TTATCCCGTATTGACGCCGGGCAAGAGCAACTCGGTCGCCGCATACACTATTCTCAGAATGACTTGGTTG
AGTACTCACCAGTCACAGAAAAGCATCTTACGGATGGCATGACAGTAAGAGAATTATGCAGTGCTGCCAT
AACCATGAGTGATAACACTGCGGCCAACTTACTTCTGACAACGATCGGAGGACCGAAGGAGCTAACCGCT
TTTTTGCACAACATGGGGGATCATGTAACTCGCCTTGATCGTTGGGAACCGGAGCTGAATGAAGCCATAC
CAAACGACGAGCGTGACACCACGATGCCTGCAGCAATGGCAACAACGTTGCGCAAACTATTAACTGGCGA
ACTACTTACTCTAGCTTCCCGGCAACAATTAATAGACTGGATGGAGGCGGATAAAGTTGCAGGACCACTT
CTGCGCTCGGCCCTTCCGGCTGGCTGGTTTATTGCTGATAAATCTGGAGCCGGTGAGCGTGGGTCTCGCG
GTATCATTGCAGCACTGGGGCCAGATGGTAAGCCCTCCCGTATCGTAGTTATCTACACGACGGGGAGTCA
GGCAACTATGGATGAACGAAATAGACAGATCGCTGAGATAGGTGCCTCACTGATTAAGCATTGGTAACTG
TCAGACCAAGTTTACTCATATATACTTTAGATTGATTTAAAACTTCATTTTTAATTTAAAAGGATCTAGG
TGAAGATCCTTTTTGATAATCTCATGACCAAAATCCCTTAACGTGAGTTTTCGTTCCACTGAGCGTCAGA
CCCCGTAGAAAAGATCAAAGGATCTTCTTGAGATCCTTTTTTTCTGCGCGTAATCTGCTGCTTGCAAACA
AAAAAACCACCGCTACCAGCGGTGGTTTGTTTGCCGGATCAAGAGCTACCAACTCTTTTTCCGAAGGTAA
CTGGCTTCAGCAGAGCGCAGATACCAAATACTGTCCTTCTAGTGTAGCCGTAGTTAGGCCACCACTTCAA
GAACTCTGTAGCACCGCCTACATACCTCGCTCTGCTAATCCTGTTACCAGTGGCTGCTGCCAGTGGCGAT
AAGTCGTGTCTTACCGGGTTGGACTCAAGACGATAGTTACCGGATAAGGCGCAGCGGTCGGGCTGAACGG
GGGGTTCGTGCACACAGCCCAGCTTGGAGCGAACGACCTACACCGAACTGAGATACCTACAGCGTGAGCT
ATGAGAAAGCGCCACGCTTCCCGAAGGGAGAAAGGCGGACAGGTATCCGGTAAGCGGCAGGGTCGGAACA
GGAGAGCGCACGAGGGAGCTTCCAGGGGGAAACGCCTGGTATCTTTATAGTCCTGTCGGGTTTCGCCACC
TCTGACTTGAGCGTCGATTTTTGTGATGCTCGTCAGGGGGGCGGAGCCTATGGAAAAACGCCAGCAACGC
GGCCTTTTTACGGTTCCTGGCCTTTTGCTGGCCTTTTGCTCACATGTTCTTTCCTGCGTTATCCCCTGAT
TCTGTGGATAACCGTATTACCGCCTTTGAGTGAGCTGATACCGCTCGCCGCAGCCGAACGACCGAGCGCA
GCGAGTCAGTGAGCGAGGAAGCGGAAGAGCGCCTGATGCGGTATTTTCTCCTTACGCATCTGTGCGGTAT
TTCACACCGCAATGGTGCACTCTCAGTACAATCTGCTCTGATGCCGCATAGTTAAGCCAGTATACACTCC
GCTATCGCTACGTGACTGGGTCATGGCTGCGCCCCGACACCCGCCAACACCCGCTGACGCGCCCTGACGG
GCTTGTCTGCTCCCGGCATCCGCTTACAGACAAGCTGTGACCGTCTCCGGGAGCTGCATGTGTCAGAGGT
TTTCACCGTCATCACCGAAACGCGCGAGGCAGCTGCGGTAAAGCTCATCAGCGTGGTCGTGAAGCGATTC
ACAGATGTCTGCCTGTTCATCCGCGTCCAGCTCGTTGAGTTTCTCCAGAAGCGTTAATGTCTGGCTTCTG
ATAAAGCGGGCCATGTTAAGGGCGGTTTTTTCCTGTTTGGTCACTGATGCCTCCGTGTAAGGGGGATTTC
TGTTCATGGGGGTAATGATACCGATGAAACGAGAGAGGATGCTCACGATACGGGTTACTGATGATGAACA
TGCCCGGTTACTGGAACGTTGTGAGGGTAAACAACTGGCGGTATGGATGCGGCGGGACCAGAGAAAAATC
ACTCAGGGTCAATGCCAGCGCTTCGTTAATACAGATGTAGGTGTTCCACAGGGTAGCCAGCAGCATCCTG
CGATGCAGATCCGGAACATAATGGTGCAGGGCGCTGACTTCCGCGTTTCCAGACTTTACGAAACACGGAA
ACCGAAGACCATTCATGTTGTTGCTCAGGTCGCAGACGTTTTGCAGCAGCAGTCGCTTCACGTTCGCTCG
CGTATCGGTGATTCATTCTGCTAACCAGTAAGGCAACCCCGCCAGCCTAGCCGGGTCCTCAACGACAGGA
GCACGATCATGCGCACCCGTGGGGCCGCCATGCCGGCGATAATGGCCTGCTTCTCGCCGAAACGTTTGGT
GGCGGGACCAGTGACGAAGGCTTGAGCGAGGGCGTGCAAGATTCCGAATACCGCAAGCGACAGGCCGATC
ATCGTCGCGCTCCAGCGAAAGCGGTCCTCGCCGAAAATGACCCAGAGCGCTGCCGGCACCTGTCCTACGA
GTTGCATGATAAAGAAGACAGTCATAAGTGCGGCGACGATAGTCATGCCCCGCGCCCACTGGAAGGAGCT
GACTGGGTTGAAGGCTCTCAAGGGCATCGGTCGAGATCCCGGTGCCTAATGAGTGAGCTAACTTACATTA
ATTGCGTTGCGCTCACTGCCCGCTTTCCAGTCGGGAAACCTGTCGTGCCAGCTGCATTAATGAATCGGCC
AACGCGCGGGGAGAGGCGGTTTGCGTATTGGGCGCCAGGGTGGTTTTTCTTTTCACCAGTGAGACGGGCA
ACAGCTGATTGCCCTTCACCGCCTGGCCCTGAGAGAGTTGCAGCAAGCGGTCCACGCTGGTTTGCCCCAG
CAGGCGAAAATCCTGTTTGATGGTGGTTAACGGCGGGATATAACATGAGCTGTCTTCGGTATCATCGTAT
CCCACTACCGAGATATCCGCACCAACGCGCAGCCCGGACTCGGTAATGGCGCGCATTGCGCCCAGCGCCA
TCTGATCGTTGGCAACCAGCATCGCAGTGGGAACGATGCCCTCATTCAGCATTTGCATGGTTTGTTGAAA
ACCGGACATGGCACTCCAGTCGCCTTCCCGTTCCGCTATCGGCTGAATTTGATTGCGAGTGAGATATTTA
TGCCAGCCAGCCAGACGCAGACGCGCCGAGACAGAACTTAATGGGCCCGCTAACAGCGCGATTTGCTGGT
GACCCAATGCGACCAGATGCTCCACGCCCAGTCGCGTACCGTCTTCATGGGAGAAAATAATACTGTTGAT
GGGTGTCTGGTCAGAGACATCAAGAAATAACGCCGGAACATTAGTGCAGGCAGCTTCCACAGCAATGGCA
TCCTGGTCATCCAGCGGATAGTTAATGATCAGCCCACTGACGCGTTGCGCGAGAAGATTGTGCACCGCCG
CTTTACAGGCTTCGACGCCGCTTCGTTCTACCATCGACACCACCACGCTGGCACCCAGTTGATCGGCGCG
AGATTTAATCGCCGCGACAATTTGCGACGGCGCGTGCAGGGCCAGACTGGAGGTGGCAACGCCAATCAGC
AACGACTGTTTGCCCGCCAGTTGTTGTGCCACGCGGTTGGGAATGTAATTCAGCTCCGCCATCGCCGCTT
CCACTTTTTCCCGCGTTTTCGCAGAAACGTGGCTGGCCTGGTTCACCACGCGGGAAACGGTCTGATAAGA
GACACCGGCATACTCTGCGACATCGTATAACGTTACTGGTTTCACATTCACCACCCTGAATTGACTCTCT
TCCGGGCGCTATCATGCCATACCGCGAAAGGTTTTGCGCCATTCGATGGTGTCCGGGATCTCGACGCTCT
CCCTTATGCGACTCCTGCATTAGGAAGCAGCCCAGTAGTAGGTTGAGGCCGTTGAGCACCGCCGCCGCAA
GGAATGGTGCATGCAAGGAGATGGCGCCCAACAGTCCCCCGGCCACGGGGCCTGCCACCATACCCACGCC
GAAACAAGCGCTCATGAGCCCGAAGTGGCGAGCCCGATCTTCCCCATCGGTGATGTCGGCGATATAGGCG
CCAGCAACCGCACCTGTGGCGCCGGTGATGCCGGCCACGATGCGTCCGGCGTAGAGGATCGAGATCTCGA
TCCCGCGAAAT
Features (pLannotate 1.2.2; 18 found; start..end, strand, type, name):
      1..19      +  promoter       T7 promoter: promoter for bacteriophage T7 RNA polymerase
     20..44      +  protein_bind   lac operator: The lac repressor binds to the lac operator to inhibit transcription in E. coli. This inhibition can be relieved by adding lactose or isopropyl-β-D-thiogalactopyranoside (IPTG). lac repressor encoded by lacI
     59..81      +  RBS            RBS: efficient ribosome binding site from bacteriophage T7 gene 10 (Olins and Rangwala, 1989)
   1313..1339    +  CDS            9xHis: 9xHis affinity tag
   1352..1401    +  CDS            SET1 (fragment): solubility-enhancement tag derived from T7 phage gene 10B
   1409..1456    +  terminator     T7 terminator: transcription terminator for bacteriophage T7 RNA polymerase
   1493..1921    +  rep_origin     f1 ori (sequence partly withheld): f1 bacteriophage origin of replication; arrow indicates direction of (+) strand synthesis
   1974..2078    +  promoter       AmpR promoter: bla
   2079..2939    +  CDS            AmpR: β-lactamase; bla; confers resistance to ampicillin, carbenicillin, and related antibiotics
   3110..3698    +  rep_origin     ori: high-copy-number ColE1/pMB1/pBR322/pUC origin of replication
   3884..4023    -  misc_feature   bom: basis of mobility region from pBR322
   4125..4316    -  CDS            rop: Rop protein, which maintains plasmids at low copy number; rop
   4333..4713    +  CDS            YPB1_ECOLX: Protein predicted: Swiss-Prot protein existence level 4. From Escherichia coli.
   4785..5076    -  CDS            TcR (fragment): tetracycline efflux protein; tet; confers resistance to tetracycline
   5091..5112    -  protein_bind   CAP binding site: CAP binding activates transcription in the presence of cAMP. E. coli catabolite activator protein
   5125..6207    -  CDS            lacI: lac repressor; lacI; The lac repressor binds to the lac operator to inhibit transcription in E. coli. This inhibition can be relieved by adding lactose or isopropyl-β-D-thiogalactopyranoside (IPTG).
   6208..6285    -  promoter       lacI promoter: lacI
   6293..6572    -  CDS            TcR (fragment): tetracycline efflux protein; tet; confers resistance to tetracycline
