[The description below was written by a language model from this plasmid's Addgene catalogue record and pLannotate feature annotations shown in this document.]
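Description:
Q2KC17 is a bacterial expression plasmid built on the pET21a(+) backbone for inducible production of a Rhizobium etli flavoprotein oxidoreductase; the insert is named after its UniProt identifier. The open reading frame sits downstream of a T7 promoter with an adjacent lac operator and the phage T7 gene 10 ribosome binding site, and is followed by a T7 terminator. The plasmid also carries lacI under its own promoter. Transcription is therefore repressed until IPTG (or lactose) is added, and it requires a host that supplies T7 RNA polymerase. The catalogue lists an N-terminal T7 tag and a C-terminal 10xHis tag from the backbone. The automated annotation detects a poly-histidine stretch after the insert (called as 9xHis) but no separate T7 tag feature. The His tag allows purification by metal-affinity chromatography.

Propagation in E. coli relies on a ColE1/pBR322-type origin accompanied by bom and rop, with ampicillin selection through β-lactamase. An f1 origin is also present, along with residual tetracycline-resistance fragments that are backbone remnants rather than functional markers. The entry describes the plasmid as high copy, although rop normally moderates copy number.

Two sequence records are attached, and they differ in length (6,821 versus 6,593 nt). The difference lies in the region between the ribosome binding site and the His tag. In the longer, full-sequence record the insert is annotated as resembling E. coli GlcD, the glycolate oxidase subunit, which is a homology call consistent with a flavin-dependent oxidoreductase. The shorter record has no annotated insert feature, and the discrepancy cannot be resolved from the data given. The associated work examined functional annotation and misannotation in the EC 1.1.3.15 enzyme class, so the plasmid was presumably used for recombinant expression and activity testing of this candidate enzyme.
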