Addgene plasmid #163286: Q2KC17
Purpose: Inducible expression of UniProt identifier Q2KC17
Depositing lab: Martin Engqvist. Depositing organization: Chalmers University of Technology. Publication: Experimental and computational investigation of enzyme functional annotations uncovers misannotation in the EC 1.1.3.15 enzyme class. Rembeza E, Engqvist MKM. PLoS Comput Biol. 2021 Sep 23;17(9):e1009446. doi: 10.1371/journal.pcbi.1009446. eCollection 2021 Sep. PubMed 34555022.
Backbone
  Vector backbone: pET21a(+)
  Vector type: Bacterial Expression
Growth in bacteria
  Bacterial resistance: Ampicillin, 100 μg/mL
  Growth temperature: 37°C
  Growth strain: DH5alpha
  Copy number: High Copy
Gene/Insert
  Gene/Insert name: Q2KC17 (alt name: flavoprotein oxidoreductase)
  Species: Rhizobium etli
  Promoter: T7
  Tag / fusion protein: T7 (N terminal on backbone); 10xHis (C terminal on backbone)
  Cloning method: Unknown
  Sequencing primers: 5′ T7; 3′ T7-term
Terms and licenses: Academic/Nonprofit Terms; Industry Terms: Not Available to Industry
Depositor comments: Insert name is a UniProt identifier
How to cite: Q2KC17 was a gift from Martin Engqvist (Addgene plasmid # 163286 ; http://n2t.net/addgene:163286 ; RRID:Addgene_163286)
