>Addgene plasmid #163286 | Q2KC17 | depositor partial sequence | sequence record 316446 | insert gene sequence
ATGTCCGATGCTATCCCCTTTCTTGCCCCGCGCGCGGATGTCTTAGCGCGCCGTGCAGCGATTGTAGCGG
ACTTAACGGACCTGTTACCGCCGGAATGCCTGATCCACCAGGCGCGCGAATTAGTCCCGTTCGAAACAGA
CGCATTTGTTAGTTATCGCCGTCTGCCATTAGCGGTTGCCCTGCCACGCACTACCGCGGAAGTCTCAGCC
GTGATGCGTTATTGTCATCGCTATGGCATTCCAGTGGTTCCCCGCGGGGCTGGTACAAGCTTAAGCGGCG
GTGCAATTCCGCAAGAGGACGCAGTTGTTTTAGGCCTGAGCAAGATGAACAGTATTCTGGAGATCGACCT
GGTGAACCGTGTGGCTGTGGTTCAGGCGGGCGTAACCAATTTAAATATTTCAGAGAGCGTTTCGGCCGAC
GGCTTCTTTTATGCCCCGGACCCGTCCAGTCAGTTGGCGTGTACTATCGGTGGCAATATTGGAATGAATT
CAGGCGGCGCGCATTGTCTGAAATACGGCGTAACCACCAACAATTTACTTGGCGTTCGCATGGTCCTGGT
TGACGGCACTGTTATTGAACTTGGCGGCAAAGCCCTTGACGCAGCAGGATATGATTTATTAGGATTGGTC
TGTGGCCACGAAGGTCAACTGGGGATCGTTACCGAGGCGACAGTACGCCTGATTGCAAAGCCTGAGGGTG
CCCGTCCTGTTTTGTTCGGTTTTGAAAGTTCGGAAGAAGCCGGCGCATGCGTTGCAGACGTGATTGCTGC
TGGTATCATCCCGGTTGCGATCGAATTTATGGATAAGCCTGCTATCGAAATCTGCGAAGCGTTCGCCCAT
GCCGGCTATCCACTCGATGTGGGTGCATTACTGATTGTAGAAGTCGAGGGTAGCGAGGCGGAGATGGATG
CGACGCTCAAAGATGTGGTGGAAATTGCACGCCGCCATGGTGTAAAGACTGTGCGCGAGTGTCAAAGCGC
TACCGAAGCGGCGCTGATCTGGAAAGGTCGCAAAAGCGCGTTTGGCGCGACTGGGCGTATTGCAGATTAT
ATCTGCATGGATGGTACGGTTCCGTTGAGCCAGCTGTCACATGTCCTGAAGCGCACGGCCGAAATTGTCG
ATCACTACGGACTGCGCGTGGCAAATGTTTTCCATGCAGGCGATGGTAACATGCATCCGCTGATCCTGTT
TAACGCGAATGACCCACAAGATGCGGCTCGCGCTGAGGCGGCGGGCAACGACATTTTGAAACTTTGCGTC
GACGCAGGTGGGTGCTTGACCGGGGAGCACGGCGTTGGCATTGAAAAGCGTGACCTTATGCGTCATCAGT
ATAGCGAAGCAGATCTGGCGCAGCAAATGGCTGTGCGTGCCGCATTTGATCCGGGATGGCTGTTAAACCC
GAGTAAAGTCTTTCCACTCGAGGGTCGTCCGGCGGCGGCGGCCGCACTCGAGCATCATCACCAT
